>Addgene plasmid #55054 | mCherry-H2A-10 | addgene full sequence | sequence record 421913 | Addgene NGS Result
CCGCCCAGTTCCGCCCATTCTCCGCCCCATGGCTGACTAATTTTTTTTATTTATGCAGAGGCCGAGGCCG
CCTCGGCCTCTGAGCTATTCCAGAAGTAGTGAGGAGGCTTTTTTGGAGGCCTAGGCTTTTGCAAAGATCG
ATCAAGAGACAGGATGAGGATCGTTTCGCATGATTGAACAAGATGGATTGCACGCAGGTTCTCCGGCCGC
TTGGGTGGAGAGGCTATTCGGCTATGACTGGGCACAACAGACAATCGGCTGCTCTGATGCCGCCGTGTTC
CGGCTGTCAGCGCAGGGGCGCCCGGTTCTTTTTGTCAAGACCGACCTGTCCGGTGCCCTGAATGAACTGC
AAGACGAGGCAGCGCGGCTATCGTGGCTGGCCACGACGGGCGTTCCTTGCGCAGCTGTGCTCGACGTTGT
CACTGAAGCGGGAAGGGACTGGCTGCTATTGGGCGAAGTGCCGGGGCAGGATCTCCTGTCATCTCACCTT
GCTCCTGCCGAGAAAGTATCCATCATGGCTGATGCAATGCGGCGGCTGCATACGCTTGATCCGGCTACCT
GCCCATTCGACCACCAAGCGAAACATCGCATCGAGCGAGCACGTACTCGGATGGAAGCCGGTCTTGTCGA
TCAGGATGATCTGGACGAAGAGCATCAGGGGCTCGCGCCAGCCGAACTGTTCGCCAGGCTCAAGGCGAGC
ATGCCCGACGGCGAGGATCTCGTCGTGACCCATGGCGATGCCTGCTTGCCGAATATCATGGTGGAAAATG
GCCGCTTTTCTGGATTCATCGACTGTGGCCGGCTGGGTGTGGCGGACCGCTATCAGGACATAGCGTTGGC
TACCCGTGATATTGCTGAAGAGCTTGGCGGCGAATGGGCTGACCGCTTCCTCGTGCTTTACGGTATCGCC
GCTCCCGATTCGCAGCGCATCGCCTTCTATCGCCTTCTTGACGAGTTCTTCTGAGCGGGACTCTGGGGTT
CGAAATGACCGACCAAGCGACGCCCAACCTGCCATCACGAGATTTCGATTCCACCGCCGCCTTCTATGAA
AGGTTGGGCTTCGGAATCGTTTTCCGGGACGCCGGCTGGATGATCCTCCAGCGCGGGGATCTCATGCTGG
AGTTCTTCGCCCACCCTAGGGGGAGGCTAACTGAAACACGGAAGGAGACAATACCGGAAGGAACCCGCGC
TATGACGGCAATAAAAAGACAGAATAAAACGCACGGTGTTGGGTCGTTTGTTCATAAACGCGGGGTTCGG
TCCCAGGGCTGGCACTCTGTCGATACCCCACCGAGACCCCATTGGGGCCAATACGCCCGCGTTTCTTCCT
TTTCCCCACCCCACCCCCCAAGTTCGGGTGAAGGCCCAGGGCTCGCAGCCAACGTCGGGGCGGCAGGCCC
TGCCATAGCCTCAGGTTACTCATATATACTTTAGATTGATTTAAAACTTCATTTTTAATTTAAAAGGATC
TAGGTGAAGATCCTTTTTGATAATCTCATGACCAAAATCCCTTAACGTGAGTTTTCGTTCCACTGAGCGT
CAGACCCCGTAGAAAAGATCAAAGGATCTTCTTGAGATCCTTTTTTTCTGCGCGTAATCTGCTGCTTGCA
AACAAAAAAACCACCGCTACCAGCGGTGGTTTGTTTGCCGGATCAAGAGCTACCAACTCTTTTTCCGAAG
GTAACTGGCTTCAGCAGAGCGCAGATACCAAATACTGTTCTTCTAGTGTAGCCGTAGTTAGGCCACCACT
TCAAGAACTCTGTAGCACCGCCTACATACCTCGCTCTGCTAATCCTGTTACCAGTGGCTGCTGCCAGTGG
CGATAAGTCGTGTCTTACCGGGTTGGACTCAAGACGATAGTTACCGGATAAGGCGCAGCGGTCGGGCTGA
ACGGGGGGTTCGTGCACACAGCCCAGCTTGGAGCGAACGACCTACACCGAACTGAGATACCTACAGCGTG
AGCTATGAGAAAGCGCCACGCTTCCCGAAGGGAGAAAGGCGGACAGGTATCCGGTAAGCGGCAGGGTCGG
AACAGGAGAGCGCACGAGGGAGCTTCCAGGGGGAAACGCCTGGTATCTTTATAGTCCTGTCGGGTTTCGC
CACCTCTGACTTGAGCGTCGATTTTTGTGATGCTCGTCAGGGGGGCGGAGCCTATGGAAAAACGCCAGCA
ACGCGGCCTTTTTACGGTTCCTGGCCTTTTGCTGGCCTTTTGCTCACATGTTCTTTCCTGCGTTATCCCC
TGATTCTGTGGATAACCGTATTACCGCCATGCATTAGTTATTAATAGTAATCAATTACGGGGTCATTAGT
TCATAGCCCATATATGGAGTTCCGCGTTACATAACTTACGGTAAATGGCCCGCCTGGCTGACCGCCCAAC
GACCCCCGCCCATTGACGTCAATAATGACGTATGTTCCCATAGTAACGCCAATAGGGACTTTCCATTGAC
GTCAATGGGTGGAGTATTTACGGTAAACTGCCCACTTGGCAGTACATCAAGTGTATCATATGCCAAGTAC
GCCCCCTATTGACGTCAATGACGGTAAATGGCCCGCCTGGCATTATGCCCAGTACATGACCTTATGGGAC
TTTCCTACTTGGCAGTACATCTACGTATTAGTCATCGCTATTACCATGGTGATGCGGTTTTGGCAGTACA
TCAATGGGCGTGGATAGCGGTTTGACTCACGGGGATTTCCAAGTCTCCACCCCATTGACGTCAATGGGAG
TTTGTTTTGGCACCAAAATCAACGGGACTTTCCAAAATGTCGTAACAACTCCGCCCCATTGACGCAAATG
GGCGGTAGGCGTGTACGGTGGGAGGTCTATATAAGCAGAGCTGGTTTAGTGAACCGTCAGATCCGCTAGC
CGCCACCATG
[387 nt withheld, positions 2881-3267]
TCGGGAAGCACGGATCCACCGGTCGCCACCATGGTGAGCAAGGGCGAGGAGGATAACATGGCCATCATCA
AGGAGTTCATGCGCTTCAAGGTGCACATGGAGGGCTCCGTGAACGGCCACGAGTTCGAGATCGAGGGCGA
GGGCGAGGGCCGCCCCTACGAGGGCACCCAGACCGCCAAGCTGAAGGTGACCAAGGGTGGCCCCCTGCCC
TTCGCCTGGGACATCCTGTCCCCTCAGTTCATGTACGGCTCCAAGGCCTACGTGAAGCACCCCGCCGACA
TCCCCGACTACTTGAAGCTGTCCTTCCCCGAGGGCTTCAAGTGGGAGCGCGTGATGAACTTCGAGGACGG
CGGCGTGGTGACCGTGACCCAGGACTCCTCCCTGCAGGACGGCGAGTTCATCTACAAGGTGAAGCTGCGC
GGCACCAACTTCCCCTCCGACGGCCCCGTAATGCAGAAGAAGACCATGGGCTGGGAGGCCTCCTCCGAGC
GGATGTACCCCGAGGACGGCGCCCTGAAGGGCGAGATCAAGCAGAGGCTGAAGCTGAAGGACGGCGGCCA
CTACGACGCTGAGGTCAAGACCACCTACAAGGCCAAGAAGCCCGTGCAGCTGCCCGGCGCCTACAACGTC
AACATCAAGTTGGACATCACCTCCCACAACGAGGACTACACCATCGTGGAACAGTACGAACGCGCCGAGG
GCCGCCACTCCACCGGCGGCATGGACGAGCTGTACAAGTAAAGCGGCCGCGACTCTAGATCATAATCAGC
CATACCACATTTGTAGAGGTTTTACTTGCTTTAAAAAACCTCCCACACCTCCCCCTGAACCTGAAACATA
AAATGAATGCAATTGTTGTTGTTAACTTGTTTATTGCAGCTTATAATGGTTACAAATAAAGCAATAGCAT
CACAAATTTCACAAATAAAGCATTTTTTTCACTGCATTCTAGTTGTGGTTTGTCCAAACTCATCAATGTA
TCTTAAGGCGTAAATTGTAAGCGTTAATATTTTGTTAAAATTCGCGTTAAATTTTTGTTAAATCAGCTCA
TTTTTTAACCAATAGGCCGAAATCGGCAAAATCCCTTATAAATCAAAAGAATAGACCGAGATAGGGT
[37 nt withheld, positions 4385-4421]
AAAGAACGTGGACTCCAACGTCAAAGG
[49 nt withheld, positions 4449-4497]
T
[91 nt withheld, positions 4499-4589]
G
[124 nt withheld, positions 4591-4714]
CAGGTGGCACTTTTCGGGGAAATGTGCGCGGAACCCCTATTTGTTTATTTTTCTAAATACATTCAAATAT
GTATCCGCTCATGAGACAATAACCCTGATAAATGCTTCAATAATATTGAAAAAGGAAGAGTCCTGAGGCG
GAAAGAACCAGCTGTGGAATGTGTGTCAGTTAGGGTGTGGAAAGTCCCCAGGCTCCCCAGCAGGCAGAAG
TATGCAAAGCATGCATCTCAATTAGTCAGCAACCAGGTGTGGAAAGTCCCCAGGCTCCCCAGCAGGCAGA
AGTATGCAAAGCATGCATCTCAATTAGTCAGCAACCATAGTCCCGCCCCTAACTCCGCCCATCCCGCCCC
TAACT
Features (pLannotate 1.2.2; 14 found; start..end, strand, type, name):
    170..964     +  CDS            NeoR/KanR: aminoglycoside phosphotransferase from Tn5; aph(3')-II (or nptII); confers resistance to neomycin, kanamycin, and G418 (Geneticin®)
    985..1137    +  CDS            ble (fragment): BLE_KLEPN - Experimental evidence at protein level: Swiss-Prot protein existence level 1. Binding protein with a strong affinity to the bleomycin family of antibiotics. Binds to CL990; an antimitotic-antibiotic compound. From Klebsiella pneumoniae.
   1196..1243    +  polyA_signal   HSV TK poly(A) signal: herpes simplex virus thymidine kinase polyadenylation signal (Cole and Stacy, 1985)
   1334..1350    -  polyA_signal   bGH poly(A) signal (fragment): bovine growth hormone polyadenylation signal
   1572..2160    +  rep_origin     ori: high-copy-number ColE1/pMB1/pBR322/pUC origin of replication
   2335..2638    +  enhancer       CMV enhancer: human cytomegalovirus immediate early enhancer
   2639..2842    +  promoter       CMV promoter: human cytomegalovirus (CMV) immediate early promoter
   2878..3267    +  CDS            H2A1_BOVIN (sequence partly withheld): Experimental evidence at protein level: Swiss-Prot protein existence level 1. Core component of nucleosome. Nucleosomes wrap and compact DNA into chromatin, limiting DNA accessibility to the cellular machineries which require DNA as a template. Histones thereby play a central role in transcription regulation, DNA repair, DNA replication and chromosomal stability. DNA accessibility is regulated via a complex set of post-translational modifications of histones, also called histone code, and nucleosome remodeling. From Bos taurus (Bovine).
   3298..4005    +  CDS            mCherry: mCherry is a basic (constitutively fluorescent) red fluorescent protein published in 2004, derived from Discosoma sp.. It is reported to be a very rapidly-maturing monomer with low acid sensitivity.
   4025..4108    +  CDS            large T antigen (fragment): large T antigen from SV40 (simian virus 40)
   4131..4252    +  polyA_signal   SV40 poly(A) signal: SV40 polyadenylation signal
   4286..4714    -  rep_origin     f1 ori (sequence partly withheld): f1 bacteriophage origin of replication; arrow indicates direction of (+) strand synthesis
   4741..4845    +  promoter       AmpR promoter: bla
   4847..135     +  promoter       SV40 promoter (across the origin): SV40 enhancer and early promoter
