[The description below was written by a language model from this plasmid's Addgene catalogue record and pLannotate feature annotations shown in this document.]
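Description:
mCherry-H2A-10 is a mammalian expression plasmid that produces human histone H2A fused to the red fluorescent protein mCherry, giving a marker for chromatin and the nucleus. It is built on an mCherry fusion backbone. In the annotated sequence (about 5.1 kb) the CMV immediate-early enhancer and promoter drive the H2A coding region. A short linker gap follows, then the mCherry open reading frame and an SV40 polyadenylation signal. The fluorescent protein therefore sits at the C terminus of the histone, as the catalogue entry states. The annotation tool matched the histone to a bovine H2A protein entry. This reflects the very high conservation of core histones, and the record specifies a human H2A (H2AC13 family) insert.

The plasmid is propagated in bacteria from a high-copy ColE1/pUC-type origin under kanamycin selection. The resistance cassette serves both hosts. The Tn5 aminoglycoside phosphotransferase (NeoR/KanR) is preceded by a bacterial bla-type promoter and by the SV40 enhancer/early promoter, and it ends at the HSV TK poly(A) signal. It thus confers kanamycin resistance in E. coli and G418 resistance in transfected mammalian cells, which allows stable lines to be selected. An f1 origin is also present for single-stranded DNA production. The small ble, bGH poly(A) and large T antigen fragments in the table look like partial matches to backbone remnants, not functional elements.

The construct is typically used for live- or fixed-cell imaging. The tagged histone is expected to label chromatin by incorporating into nucleosomes, letting nuclei and chromosomes be seen in the red channel (excitation 587 nm, emission 610 nm).
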