Addgene plasmid #55054: mCherry-H2A-10
Purpose: Localization: Nucleus/Histones, Excitation: 587, Emission: 610
Depositing lab: Michael Davidson. Depositing organization: Florida State University, Tallahassee.
Backbone
  Vector backbone: mCherry
  Backbone size w/o insert (bp): 4750
  Vector type: Mammalian Expression
  Selectable markers: Neomycin (select with G418)
Growth in bacteria
  Bacterial resistance: Kanamycin, 50 μg/mL
  Growth temperature: 37°C
  Growth strain: DH5alpha
  Copy number: High Copy
Gene/Insert
  Gene/Insert name: H2A (alt names: Human Histone H2A; NM_003509.2)
  Species: H. sapiens (human)
  Entrez Gene: H2AC13 (a.k.a. H2A/c, H2AC11, H2AC15, H2AC16, H2AC17, H2AFC, HIST1H2AI)
  Promoter: CMV
  Tag / fusion protein: mCherry (C terminal on backbone)
  Cloning method: Unknown
  Sequencing primers: 5′ CMV-F; 3′ SV40pA-R
Terms and licenses: Academic/Nonprofit Terms; Industry Terms: Not Available to Industry
Depositor comments: H. sapiens (human) Histone H2A. Excitation = 587; Emission = 610
How to cite: mCherry-H2A-10 was a gift from Michael Davidson (Addgene plasmid # 55054 ; http://n2t.net/addgene:55054 ; RRID:Addgene_55054)
