>Addgene plasmid #55054 | mCherry-H2A-10 | addgene partial sequence | sequence record 96429 | mCherry-R 5'-TTGGTCACCTTCAGCTTGG-3'
CCTCGATCTCGAACTCGTGGCCGTTCACGGAGCCCTCCATGTGCACCTTGAAGCGCATGAACTCCTTGAT
GATGGCCATGTTATCCTCCTCGCCCTTGCTCACCATGGTGGCGACCGGTGGATCCGTGCTTCCCGA
[387 nt withheld, positions 137-523]
CATGGTGGCGGCTAGCGGATCTGACGGTTCACTAAACCAGCTCTGCTTATATAGACCTCCCACCGTACAC
GCCTACCGCCCATTTGCGTCAATGGGGCGGAGTTGTTACGACATTTTGGAAAGTCCCGTTGATTTTGGTG
CCAAAACAAACTCCCATTGACGTCAATGGGGTGGAGACTTGGAAATCCCCGTGAGTCAAACCGCTATCCA
CGCCCATTGATGTACTGCCAAAACCGCATCACCATGGTAATAGCGATGACTAATACGTAGATGTACTGCC
AAGTAGGAAAGTCCCATAAGGTCATGTACTGGGCATAATGCCAGGCGGGCCATTTACCGTCATTGACGTC
AATAGGGGGCGTACTTGGCATATGATACACTTGATGTACTGCCAAGTGG
